>Addgene plasmid #177332 | pAAV-CAG-H2BmGreenLantern | addgene full sequence | sequence record 353323 | Addgene NGS Result
CTTCCGCTTCCTCGCTCACTGACTCGCTGCGCTCGGTCGTTCGGCTGCGGCGAGCGGTATCAGCTCACTC
AAAGGCGGTAATACGGTTATCCACAGAATCAGGGGATAACGCAGGAAAGAACATGTGAGCAAAAGGCCAG
CAAAAGGCCAGGAACCGTAAAAAGGCCGCGTTGCTGGCGTTTTTCCATAGGCTCCGCCCCCCTGACGAGC
ATCACAAAAATCGACGCTCAAGTCAGAGGTGGCGAAACCCGACAGGACTATAAAGATACCAGGCGTTTCC
CCCTGGAAGCTCCCTCGTGCGCTCTCCTGTTCCGACCCTGCCGCTTACCGGATACCTGTCCGCCTTTCTC
CCTTCGGGAAGCGTGGCGCTTTCTCATAGCTCACGCTGTAGGTATCTCAGTTCGGTGTAGGTCGTTCGCT
CCAAGCTGGGCTGTGTGCACGAACCCCCCGTTCAGCCCGACCGCTGCGCCTTATCCGGTAACTATCGTCT
TGAGTCCAACCCGGTAAGACACGACTTATCGCCACTGGCAGCAGCCACTGGTAACAGGATTAGCAGAGCG
AGGTATGTAGGCGGTGCTACAGAGTTCTTGAAGTGGTGGCCTAACTACGGCTACACTAGAAGAACAGTAT
TTGGTATCTGCGCTCTGCTGAAGCCAGTTACCTTCGGAAAAAGAGTTGGTAGCTCTTGATCCGGCAAACA
AACCACCGCTGGTAGCGGTGGTTTTTTTGTTTGCAAGCAGCAGATTACGCGCAGAAAAAAAGGATCTCAA
GAAGATCCTTTGATCTTTTCTACGGGGTCTGACGCTCAGTGGAACGAAAACTCACGTTAAGGGATTTTGG
TCATGAGATTATCAAAAAGGATCTTCACCTAGATCCTTTTAAATTAAAAATGAAGTTTTAAATCAATCTA
AAGTATATATGAGTAAACTTGGTCTGACAGTTACCAATGCTTAATCAGTGAGGCACCTATCTCAGCGATC
TGTCTATTTCGTTCATCCATAGTTGCCTGACTCCCCGTCGTGTAGATAACTACGATACGGGAGGGCTTAC
CATCTGGCCCCAGTGCTGCAATGATACCGCGAGACCCACGCTCACCGGCTCCAGATTTATCAGCAATAAA
CCAGCCAGCCGGAAGGGCCGAGCGCAGAAGTGGTCCTGCAACTTTATCCGCCTCCATCCAGTCTATTAAT
TGTTGCCGGGAAGCTAGAGTAAGTAGTTCGCCAGTTAATAGTTTGCGCAACGTTGTTGCCATTGCTACAG
GCATCGTGGTGTCACGCTCGTCGTTTGGTATGGCTTCATTCAGCTCCGGTTCCCAACGATCAAGGCGAGT
TACATGATCCCCCATGTTGTGCAAAAAAGCGGTTAGCTCCTTCGGTCCTCCGATCGTTGTCAGAAGTAAG
TTGGCCGCAGTGTTATCACTCATGGTTATGGCAGCACTGCATAATTCTCTTACTGTCATGCCATCCGTAA
GATGCTTTTCTGTGACTGGTGAGTACTCAACCAAGTCATTCTGAGAATAGTGTATGCGGCGACCGAGTTG
CTCTTGCCCGGCGTCAATACGGGATAATACCGCGCCACATAGCAGAACTTTAAAAGTGCTCATCATTGGA
AAACGTTCTTCGGGGCGAAAACTCTCAAGGATCTTACCGCTGTTGAGATCCAGTTCGATGTAACCCACTC
GTGCACCCAACTGATCTTCAGCATCTTTTACTTTCACCAGCGTTTCTGGGTGAGCAAAAACAGGAAGGCA
AAATGCCGCAAAAAAGGGAATAAGGGCGACACGGAAATGTTGAATACTCATACTCTTCCTTTTTCAATAT
TATTGAAGCATTTATCAGGGTTATTGTCTCATGAGCGGATACATATTTGAATGTATTTAGAAAAATAAAC
AAATAGGGGTTCCGCGCACATTTCCCCGAAAAGTGCCACCTAAATTGTAAGCGTTAATATTTTGTTAAAA
TTCGCGTTAAATTTTTGTTAAATCAGCTCATTTTTTAACCAATAGGCCGAAATCGGCAAAATCCCTTATA
AATCAAAAGAATAGACCGAGATAGGGT
[37 nt withheld, positions 2058-2094]
AAAGAACGTGGACTCCAACGTCAAAGG
[49 nt withheld, positions 2122-2170]
T
[91 nt withheld, positions 2172-2262]
G
[124 nt withheld, positions 2264-2387]
CCCATTCGCCATTCAGGCTGCGCAACTGTTGGGAAGGGCGATCGGTGCGGGCCTCTTCGCTATTACGCCA
GCTGCGCGCTCGCTCGCTCACTGAGGCCGCCCGGGCAAAGCCCGGGCGTCGGGCGACCTTTGGTCGCCCG
GCCTCAGTGAGCGAGCGAGCGCGCAGAGAGGGAGTGGCCAACTCCATCACTAGGGGTTCCTTGTAGTTAA
TGATTAACCCGCCATGCTACTTATCTACGTAGCCATGCTCTAGGAAGAGTACCATTGACGTCAATAATGA
CGTATGTTCCCATAGTAACGCCAATAGGGACTTTCCATTGACGTCAATGGGTGGAGTATTTACGGTAAAC
TGCCCACTTGGCAGTACATCAAGTGTATCATATGCCAAGTACGCCCCCTATTGACGTCAATGACGGTAAA
TGGCCCGCCTGGCATTATGCCCAGTACATGACCTTATGGGACTTTCCTACTTGGCAGTACATCTACGTAT
TAGTCATCGCTATTACCATGGTCGAGGTGAGCCCCACGTTCTGCTTCACTCTCCCCATCTCCCCCCCCTC
CCCACCCCCAATTTTGTATTTATTTATTTTTTAATTATTTTGTGCAGCGATGGGGGCGGGGGGGGGGGGG
GGGCGCGCGCCGGGGGGGGGGGGGGGGGGGGGGGGGGGGGGGGGGGSGRGGSGGRGRGGKGCGGCGGCAG
CCAATCAGAGCGGCGCGCTCCGAAAGTTTCCTTTTATGGCGAGGCGGCGGCGGCGGCGGCCCTATAAAAA
GCGAAGCGCGCGGCGGGCGGGAGTCGCTGCGCGCTGCCTTCGCCCCGTGCCCCGCTCCGCCGCCGCCTCG
CGCCGCCCGCCCCGGCTCTGACTGACCGCGTTACTCCCACAGGTGAGCGGGCGGGACGGCCCTTCTCCTC
CGGGCTGTAATTAGCGCTTGGTTTAATGACGGCTTGTTTCTTTTCTGTGGCTGCGTGAAAGCCTTGAGGG
GCTCCGGGAGGGCCCTTTGTGCGGGGGGAGCGGCTCGGGGCTGTCCGCGGGGGGACGGCTGCCTTCGGGG
GGGACGGGGCAGGGCGGGGTTCGGCTTCTGGCGTGTGACCGGCGGCTCTAGAGCCTCTGCTAACCATGTT
CATGCCTTCTTCTTTTTCCTACAGCTCCTGGGCAACGTGCTGGTTATTGTGCTGTCTCATCATTTTGGCA
AAGAATTGGATCATCTCTAGAAAGCTTGCCACCATG
[375 nt withheld, positions 3614-3988]
CCACCAGCTGGATCCCCACCAGCCATGGTGTCTAAGGGCGAAGAACTGTTCACCGGCGTGGTGCCCATTC
TGGTGGAACTGGACGGGGATGTGAACGGCCACAAGTTCAGCGTTAGAGGCGAAGGCGAAGGGGATGCCAC
AAACGGCAAGCTGACCCTGAAGTTCATCTGCACCACCGGAAAGCTGCCCGTGCCTTGGCCTACACTGGTT
ACCACACTCGGATACGGCGTGGCCTGCTTCGCTAGATACCCCGACCATATGAAGCAGCACGACTTCTTCA
AGAGCGCCATGCCAGAGGGCTACGTGCAAGAGAGAACCATCAGCTTCAAGGACGACGGCACCTACAAGAC
CAGAGCCGAAGTGAAGTTCGAGGGCGACACCCTGGTCAACCGGATCGTGCTGAAGGGCATCGACTTCAAA
GAGGATGGCAACATCCTGGGCCACAAACTTGAGTACAACTTCAACAGCCACAAGGTGTACATCACCGCCG
ACAAGCAGAAGAACGGCATCAAGGCCAACTTCAAGACCCGGCACAACGTGGAAGATGGCGGAGTGCAGCT
GGCCGATCACTACCAGCAGAATACCCCTATCGGCGACGGACCTGTGCTGCTGCCCGATAATCACTACCTG
AGCCACCAGTCCAAGCTGAGCAAGGACCCCAACGAGAAGCGGGACCACATGGTCCTGAAAGAAAGAGTGA
CCGCCGCTGGCATCACCCACGACATGGATGAGCTGTACAAGTGACTCGAGGATGCTTATCGATAATCAAC
CTCTGGATTACAAAATTTGTGAAAGATTGACTGGTATTCTTAACTATGTTGCTCCTTTTACGCTATGTGG
ATACGCTGCTTTAATGCCTTTGTATCATGCTATTGCTTCCCGTATGGCTTTCATTTTCTCCTCCTTGTAT
AAATCCTGGTTGCTGTCTCTTTATGAGGAGTTGTGGCCCGTTGTCAGGCAACGTGGCGTGGTGTGCACTG
TGTTTGCTGACGCAACCCCCACTGGTTGGGGCATTGCCACCACCTGTCAGCTCCTTTCCGGGACTTTCGC
TTTCCCCCTCCCTATTGCCACGGCGGAACTCATCGCCGCCTGCCTTGCCCGCTGCTGGACAGGGGCTCGG
CTGTTGGGCACTGACAATTCCGTGGTGTTGTCGGGGAAATCATCGTCCTTTCCTTGGCTGCTCGCCTGTG
TTGCCACCTGGATTCTGCGCGGGACGTCCTTCTGCTACGTCCCTTCGGCCCTCAATCCAGCGGACCTTCC
TTCCCGCGGCCTGCTGCCGGCTCTGCGGCCTCTTCCGCGTCTTCGCCTTCGCCCTCAGACGAGTCGGATC
TCCCTTTGGGCCGCCTCCCCGCATCGATACCGTCGACCCGGGCGGCCGCTTCGAGCAGACATGATAAGAT
ACATTGATGAGTTTGGACAAACCACAACTAGAATGCAGTGAAAAAAATGCTTTATTTGTGAAATTTGTGA
TGCTATTGCTTTATTTGTAACCATTATAAGCTGCAATAAACAAGTTAACAACAACAATTGCATTCATTTT
ATGTTTCAGGTTCAGGGGGAGATGTGGGAGGTTTTTTAAAGCAAGTAAAACCTCTACAAATGTGGTAAAA
TCGATAAGGATCTTCCTAGAGCATGGCTACGTAGATAAGTAGCATGGCGGGTTAATCATTAACTACAAGG
AACCCCTAGTGATGGAGTTGGCCACTCCCTCTCTGCGCGCTCGCTCGCTCACTGAGGCCGGGCGACCAAA
GGTCGCCCGACGCCCGGGCTTTGCCCGGGCGGCCTCAGTGAGCGAGCGAGCGCGCAGCTGCATTAATGAA
TCGGCCAACGCGCGGGGAGAGGCGGTTTGCGTATTGGGCGCT
Features (pLannotate 1.2.2; 16 found; start..end, strand, type, name):
    182..770     -  rep_origin     ori: high-copy-number ColE1/pMB1/pBR322/pUC origin of replication
    941..1801    -  CDS            AmpR: β-lactamase; bla; confers resistance to ampicillin, carbenicillin, and related antibiotics
   1802..1906    -  promoter       AmpR promoter: bla
   1959..2387    -  rep_origin     f1 ori (sequence partly withheld): f1 bacteriophage origin of replication; arrow indicates direction of (+) strand synthesis
   2392..2461    -  CDS            lacZα (fragment): LacZα fragment of β-galactosidase; lacZ fragment
   2456..2588    -  repeat_region  AAV2 ITR (fragment): inverted terminal repeat of adeno-associated virus serotype 2 inverted
   2649..2897    +  enhancer       CMV enhancer (fragment): human cytomegalovirus immediate early enhancer
   3177..3312    +  intron         hybrid intron (fragment): hybrid between chicken β-actin (CBA) and minute virus of mice (MMV) introns (Gray et al., 2011)
   3401..3531    +  intron         chimeric intron (fragment): chimera between introns from chicken β-actin and rabbit β-globin
   3611..3988    +  CDS            H2BC4 (sequence partly withheld): H2B1C_HUMAN - Also known as H2BFL, HIST1H2BC. Experimental evidence at protein level: Swiss-Prot protein existence level 1. Has broad antibacterial activity. May contribute to the formation of the functional antimicrobial barrier of the colonic epithelium, and to the bactericidal activity of amniotic fluid. From Homo sapiens (Human).
   4013..4729    +  CDS            mClover1.5: mClover1.5 is a fluorescent protein published in 2016, derived from Aequorea victoria. It is reported to be a monomer.
   4752..5340    +  misc_feature   WPRE: woodchuck hepatitis virus posttranscriptional regulatory element
   5383..5504    -  polyA_signal   SV40 poly(A) signal: SV40 polyadenylation signal
   5527..5595    -  CDS            large T antigen (fragment): large T antigen from SV40 (simian virus 40)
   5666..5799    +  repeat_region  AAV2 ITR: inverted terminal repeat of adeno-associated virus serotype 2 inverted
   5793..5849    -  CDS            lacI (fragment): lac repressor; lacI; The lac repressor binds to the lac operator to inhibit transcription in E. coli. This inhibition can be relieved by adding lactose or isopropyl-β-D-thiogalactopyranoside (IPTG).
