>Addgene plasmid #177332 | pAAV-CAG-H2BmGreenLantern | depositor full sequence | sequence record 354339 | Author Sequence
CTTGCCCGGCGTCAATACGGGATAATACCGCGCCACATAGCAGAACTTTAAAAGTGCTCATCATTGGAAA
ACGTTCTTCGGGGCGAAAACTCTCAAGGATCTTACCGCTGTTGAGATCCAGTTCGATGTAACCCACTCGT
GCACCCAACTGATCTTCAGCATCTTTTACTTTCACCAGCGTTTCTGGGTGAGCAAAAACAGGAAGGCAAA
ATGCCGCAAAAAAGGGAATAAGGGCGACACGGAAATGTTGAATACTCATACTCTTCCTTTTTCAATATTA
TTGAAGCATTTATCAGGGTTATTGTCTCATGAGCGGATACATATTTGAATGTATTTAGAAAAATAAACAA
ATAGGGGTTCCGCGCACATTTCCCCGAAAAGTGCCACCTAAATTGTAAGCGTTAATATTTTGTTAAAATT
CGCGTTAAATTTTTGTTAAATCAGCTCATTTTTTAACCAATAGGCCGAAATCGGCAAAATCCCTTATAAA
TCAAAAGAATAGACCGAGATAGGGT
[37 nt withheld, positions 516-552]
AAAGAACGTGGACTCCAACGTCAAAGG
[49 nt withheld, positions 580-628]
T
[91 nt withheld, positions 630-720]
G
[124 nt withheld, positions 722-845]
CCCATTCGCCATTCAGGCTGCGCAACTGTTGGGAAGGGCGATCGGTGCGGGCCTCTTCGCTATTACGCCA
GCTGCGCGCTCGCTCGCTCACTGAGGCCGCCCGGGCAAAGCCCGGGCGTCGGGCGACCTTTGGTCGCCCG
GCCTCAGTGAGCGAGCGAGCGCGCAGAGAGGGAGTGGCCAACTCCATCACTAGGGGTTCCTTGTAGTTAA
TGATTAACCCGCCATGCTACTTATCTACGTAGCCATGCTCTAGGAAGAGTACCATTGACGTCAATAATGA
CGTATGTTCCCATAGTAACGCCAATAGGGACTTTCCATTGACGTCAATGGGTGGAGTATTTACGGTAAAC
TGCCCACTTGGCAGTACATCAAGTGTATCATATGCCAAGTACGCCCCCTATTGACGTCAATGACGGTAAA
TGGCCCGCCTGGCATTATGCCCAGTACATGACCTTATGGGACTTTCCTACTTGGCAGTACATCTACGTAT
TAGTCATCGCTATTACCATGGTCGAGGTGAGCCCCACGTTCTGCTTCACTCTCCCCATCTCCCCCCCCTC
CCCACCCCCAATTTTGTATTTATTTATTTTTTAATTATTTTGTGCAGCGATGGGGGCGGGGGGGGGGGGG
GGCGCGCGCGCGGCGGGGCGGGGCGGGGCGAGGGGCGGGGCGGGGCGAGGCGGAGAGGTGCGGCGGCAGC
CAATCAGAGCGGCGCGCTCCGAAAGTTTCCTTTTATGGCGAGGCGGCGGCGGCGGCGGCCCTATAAAAAG
CGAAGCGCGCGGCGGGCGGGAGTCGCTGCGCGCTGCCTTCGCCCCGTGCCCCGCTCCGCCGCCGCCTCGC
GCCGCCCGCCCCGGCTCTGACTGACCGCGTTACTCCCACAGGTGAGCGGGCGGGACGGCCCTTCTCCTCC
GGGCTGTAATTAGCGCTTGGTTTAATGACGGCTTGTTTCTTTTCTGTGGCTGCGTGAAAGCCTTGAGGGG
CTCCGGGAGGGCCCTTTGTGCGGGGGGAGCGGCTCGGGGCTGTCCGCGGGGGGACGGCTGCCTTCGGGGG
GGACGGGGCAGGGCGGGGTTCGGCTTCTGGCGTGTGACCGGCGGCTCTAGAGCCTCTGCTAACCATGTTC
ATGCCTTCTTCTTTTTCCTACAGCTCCTGGGCAACGTGCTGGTTATTGTGCTGTCTCATCATTTTGGCAA
AGAATTGGATCATCTCTAGAAAGCTTGCCACCATG
[375 nt withheld, positions 2071-2445]
CCACCAGCTGGATCCCCACCAGCCATGGTGTCTAAGGGCGAAGAACTGTTCACCGGCGTGGTGCCCATTC
TGGTGGAACTGGACGGGGATGTGAACGGCCACAAGTTCAGCGTTAGAGGCGAAGGCGAAGGGGATGCCAC
AAACGGCAAGCTGACCCTGAAGTTCATCTGCACCACCGGAAAGCTGCCCGTGCCTTGGCCTACACTGGTT
ACCACACTCGGATACGGCGTGGCCTGCTTCGCTAGATACCCCGACCATATGAAGCAGCACGACTTCTTCA
AGAGCGCCATGCCAGAGGGCTACGTGCAAGAGAGAACCATCAGCTTCAAGGACGACGGCACCTACAAGAC
CAGAGCCGAAGTGAAGTTCGAGGGCGACACCCTGGTCAACCGGATCGTGCTGAAGGGCATCGACTTCAAA
GAGGATGGCAACATCCTGGGCCACAAACTTGAGTACAACTTCAACAGCCACAAGGTGTACATCACCGCCG
ACAAGCAGAAGAACGGCATCAAGGCCAACTTCAAGACCCGGCACAACGTGGAAGATGGCGGAGTGCAGCT
GGCCGATCACTACCAGCAGAATACCCCTATCGGCGACGGACCTGTGCTGCTGCCCGATAATCACTACCTG
AGCCACCAGTCCAAGCTGAGCAAGGACCCCAACGAGAAGCGGGACCACATGGTCCTGAAAGAAAGAGTGA
CCGCCGCTGGCATCACCCACGACATGGATGAGCTGTACAAGTGACTCGAGGATGCTTATCGATAATCAAC
CTCTGGATTACAAAATTTGTGAAAGATTGACTGGTATTCTTAACTATGTTGCTCCTTTTACGCTATGTGG
ATACGCTGCTTTAATGCCTTTGTATCATGCTATTGCTTCCCGTATGGCTTTCATTTTCTCCTCCTTGTAT
AAATCCTGGTTGCTGTCTCTTTATGAGGAGTTGTGGCCCGTTGTCAGGCAACGTGGCGTGGTGTGCACTG
TGTTTGCTGACGCAACCCCCACTGGTTGGGGCATTGCCACCACCTGTCAGCTCCTTTCCGGGACTTTCGC
TTTCCCCCTCCCTATTGCCACGGCGGAACTCATCGCCGCCTGCCTTGCCCGCTGCTGGACAGGGGCTCGG
CTGTTGGGCACTGACAATTCCGTGGTGTTGTCGGGGAAATCATCGTCCTTTCCTTGGCTGCTCGCCTGTG
TTGCCACCTGGATTCTGCGCGGGACGTCCTTCTGCTACGTCCCTTCGGCCCTCAATCCAGCGGACCTTCC
TTCCCGCGGCCTGCTGCCGGCTCTGCGGCCTCTTCCGCGTCTTCGCCTTCGCCCTCAGACGAGTCGGATC
TCCCTTTGGGCCGCCTCCCCGCATCGATACCGTCGACCCGGGCGGCCGCTTCGAGCAGACATGATAAGAT
ACATTGATGAGTTTGGACAAACCACAACTAGAATGCAGTGAAAAAAATGCTTTATTTGTGAAATTTGTGA
TGCTATTGCTTTATTTGTAACCATTATAAGCTGCAATAAACAAGTTAACAACAACAATTGCATTCATTTT
ATGTTTCAGGTTCAGGGGGAGATGTGGGAGGTTTTTTAAAGCAAGTAAAACCTCTACAAATGTGGTAAAA
TCGATAAGGATCTTCCTAGAGCATGGCTACGTAGATAAGTAGCATGGCGGGTTAATCATTAACTACAAGG
AACCCCTAGTGATGGAGTTGGCCACTCCCTCTCTGCGCGCTCGCTCGCTCACTGAGGCCGGGCGACCAAA
GGTCGCCCGACGCCCGGGCTTTGCCCGGGCGGCCTCAGTGAGCGAGCGAGCGCGCAGCTGCATTAATGAA
TCGGCCAACGCGCGGGGAGAGGCGGTTTGCGTATTGGGCGCTCTTCCGCTTCCTCGCTCACTGACTCGCT
GCGCTCGGTCGTTCGGCTGCGGCGAGCGGTATCAGCTCACTCAAAGGCGGTAATACGGTTATCCACAGAA
TCAGGGGATAACGCAGGAAAGAACATGTGAGCAAAAGGCCAGCAAAAGGCCAGGAACCGTAAAAAGGCCG
CGTTGCTGGCGTTTTTCCATAGGCTCCGCCCCCCTGACGAGCATCACAAAAATCGACGCTCAAGTCAGAG
GTGGCGAAACCCGACAGGACTATAAAGATACCAGGCGTTTCCCCCTGGAAGCTCCCTCGTGCGCTCTCCT
GTTCCGACCCTGCCGCTTACCGGATACCTGTCCGCCTTTCTCCCTTCGGGAAGCGTGGCGCTTTCTCATA
GCTCACGCTGTAGGTATCTCAGTTCGGTGTAGGTCGTTCGCTCCAAGCTGGGCTGTGTGCACGAACCCCC
CGTTCAGCCCGACCGCTGCGCCTTATCCGGTAACTATCGTCTTGAGTCCAACCCGGTAAGACACGACTTA
TCGCCACTGGCAGCAGCCACTGGTAACAGGATTAGCAGAGCGAGGTATGTAGGCGGTGCTACAGAGTTCT
TGAAGTGGTGGCCTAACTACGGCTACACTAGAAGAACAGTATTTGGTATCTGCGCTCTGCTGAAGCCAGT
TACCTTCGGAAAAAGAGTTGGTAGCTCTTGATCCGGCAAACAAACCACCGCTGGTAGCGGTGGTTTTTTT
GTTTGCAAGCAGCAGATTACGCGCAGAAAAAAAGGATCTCAAGAAGATCCTTTGATCTTTTCTACGGGGT
CTGACGCTCAGTGGAACGAAAACTCACGTTAAGGGATTTTGGTCATGAGATTATCAAAAAGGATCTTCAC
CTAGATCCTTTTAAATTAAAAATGAAGTTTTAAATCAATCTAAAGTATATATGAGTAAACTTGGTCTGAC
AGTTACCAATGCTTAATCAGTGAGGCACCTATCTCAGCGATCTGTCTATTTCGTTCATCCATAGTTGCCT
GACTCCCCGTCGTGTAGATAACTACGATACGGGAGGGCTTACCATCTGGCCCCAGTGCTGCAATGATACC
GCGAGACCCACGCTCACCGGCTCCAGATTTATCAGCAATAAACCAGCCAGCCGGAAGGGCCGAGCGCAGA
AGTGGTCCTGCAACTTTATCCGCCTCCATCCAGTCTATTAATTGTTGCCGGGAAGCTAGAGTAAGTAGTT
CGCCAGTTAATAGTTTGCGCAACGTTGTTGCCATTGCTACAGGCATCGTGGTGTCACGCTCGTCGTTTGG
TATGGCTTCATTCAGCTCCGGTTCCCAACGATCAAGGCGAGTTACATGATCCCCCATGTTGTGCAAAAAA
GCGGTTAGCTCCTTCGGTCCTCCGATCGTTGTCAGAAGTAAGTTGGCCGCAGTGTTATCACTCATGGTTA
TGGCAGCACTGCATAATTCTCTTACTGTCATGCCATCCGTAAGATGCTTTTCTGTGACTGGTGAGTACTC
AACCAAGTCATTCTGAGAATAGTGTATGCGGCGACCGAGTTGCT
Features (pLannotate 1.2.2; 17 found; start..end, strand, type, name):
    260..364     -  promoter       AmpR promoter: bla
    417..845     -  rep_origin     f1 ori (sequence partly withheld): f1 bacteriophage origin of replication; arrow indicates direction of (+) strand synthesis
    850..919     -  CDS            lacZα (fragment): LacZα fragment of β-galactosidase; lacZ fragment
    914..1046    -  repeat_region  AAV2 ITR (fragment): inverted terminal repeat of adeno-associated virus serotype 2 inverted
   1107..1355    +  enhancer       CMV enhancer (fragment): human cytomegalovirus immediate early enhancer
   1357..1633    +  promoter       chicken β-actin promoter: No description available
   1634..1769    +  intron         hybrid intron (fragment): hybrid between chicken β-actin (CBA) and minute virus of mice (MMV) introns (Gray et al., 2011)
   1858..1988    +  intron         chimeric intron (fragment): chimera between introns from chicken β-actin and rabbit β-globin
   2068..2445    +  CDS            H2BC4 (sequence partly withheld): H2B1C_HUMAN - Also known as H2BFL, HIST1H2BC. Experimental evidence at protein level: Swiss-Prot protein existence level 1. Has broad antibacterial activity. May contribute to the formation of the functional antimicrobial barrier of the colonic epithelium, and to the bactericidal activity of amniotic fluid. From Homo sapiens (Human).
   2470..3186    +  CDS            mClover1.5: mClover1.5 is a fluorescent protein published in 2016, derived from Aequorea victoria. It is reported to be a monomer.
   3209..3797    +  misc_feature   WPRE: woodchuck hepatitis virus posttranscriptional regulatory element
   3840..3961    -  polyA_signal   SV40 poly(A) signal: SV40 polyadenylation signal
   3984..4052    -  CDS            large T antigen (fragment): large T antigen from SV40 (simian virus 40)
   4123..4256    +  repeat_region  AAV2 ITR: inverted terminal repeat of adeno-associated virus serotype 2 inverted
   4250..4306    -  CDS            lacI (fragment): lac repressor; lacI; The lac repressor binds to the lac operator to inhibit transcription in E. coli. This inhibition can be relieved by adding lactose or isopropyl-β-D-thiogalactopyranoside (IPTG).
   4489..5077    -  rep_origin     ori: high-copy-number ColE1/pMB1/pBR322/pUC origin of replication
   5248..259     -  CDS            AmpR (across the origin): β-lactamase; bla; confers resistance to ampicillin, carbenicillin, and related antibiotics
