[The description below was written by a language model from this plasmid's Addgene catalogue record and pLannotate feature annotations shown in this document.]
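Description:
pAAV-CAG-H2BmGreenLantern is an AAV transfer plasmid for mammalian expression, built on the pAAV-CAG-GFP backbone by excising the original GFP with XbaI and XhoI and inserting a histone H2B–mGreenLantern fusion in its place. It is a high-copy plasmid of about 5.85 kb, propagated in E. coli through a ColE1/pUC-type origin with ampicillin selection (β-lactamase under its own promoter), and it also carries an f1 phage origin. Short lacZα, lacI and SV40 large T antigen matches in the annotation appear to be backbone remnants rather than functional genes.

The expression cassette sits between two AAV2 inverted terminal repeats, which allow it to be packaged into recombinant AAV particles when replication, capsid and helper functions are supplied in trans. One ITR is annotated only as a fragment. Transcription is driven by the CAG promoter, seen in the feature tables as a CMV enhancer fragment, the chicken β-actin promoter and chimeric intron sequences. The open reading frame encodes rat H2B (Hist1h2bq) with mGreenLantern fused at its C terminus, and the whole fusion is codon-optimised for human usage. The automated annotation labels these two parts as human H2BC4 and mClover1.5, which are closest-match calls reflecting the conservation of H2B and the Aequorea-derived lineage of the fluorescent protein. A WPRE downstream enhances transcript stability and expression, followed by an SV40 polyadenylation signal.

Because H2B is incorporated into chromatin, the bright monomeric green signal is confined to nuclei. The construct is intended for labelling eukaryotic cell nuclei, particularly in tissue-clearing and other fluorescence microscopy methods. The associated work applied it to brain-wide analysis of supraspinal neuronal populations.
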