Addgene plasmid #177332: pAAV-CAG-H2BmGreenLantern
Purpose: To express a bright monomeric green FP to label eucaryotic cell nuclei. To be used in clearing and other fluorescent microscope methods.
Depositing lab: Murray Blackmore & Gregory Petsko & Pantelis Tsoulfas. Depositing organization: University of Miami. Publication: Brain-wide analysis of the supraspinal connectome reveals anatomical correlates to functional recovery after spinal injury. Wang Z, Romanski A, Mehra V, Wang Y, Brannigan M, Campbell BC, Petsko GA, Tsoulfas P, Blackmore MG. Elife. 2022 Jul 15;11. pii: 76254. doi: 10.7554/eLife.76254. PubMed 35838234.
Backbone
  Vector backbone: pAAV-CAG-GFP
  Backbone manufacturer: Boyden laboratory
  Backbone size w/o insert (bp): 4714
  Total vector size (bp): 5858
  Modifications to backbone: The GFP of the original vector was excised with XbaI and XhoI and replaced with the H2BmGL
  Vector type: Mammalian Expression, AAV
Growth in bacteria
  Bacterial resistance: Ampicillin, 100 μg/mL
  Growth temperature: 37°C
  Growth strain: NEB Stable
  Copy number: High Copy
Gene/Insert
  Gene/Insert name: H2B
  Species: R. norvegicus (rat); Rat
  Insert size (bp): 1144
  Mutation: This fusion protein was optimized to the Human codon usage.
  GenBank ID: NP_001100822
  Entrez Gene: Hist1h2bq (a.k.a. Hist1h2bh)
  Promoter: CAG
  Tag / fusion protein: mGreenLantern (C terminal on insert)
  Cloning method: Restriction Enzyme; 5′ cloning site XbaI or HindIII (not destroyed); 3′ cloning site XhoI (not destroyed)
  Sequencing primers: 5′ pCAG-F or pCAGGS-5; 3′ WPRE-R
Terms and licenses: Academic/Nonprofit Terms; Industry Terms: Not Available to Industry
Depositor comments: For more information, also see Campbell et al. 2020 "mGreenLantern: a bright monomeric fluorescent protein with rapid expression and cell filling properties for neuronal imaging" PNAS, https://doi.org/10.1073/pnas.2000942117.
How to cite: pAAV-CAG-H2BmGreenLantern was a gift from Murray Blackmore & Gregory Petsko & Pantelis Tsoulfas (Addgene plasmid # 177332 ; http://n2t.net/addgene:177332 ; RRID:Addgene_177332)
